>Addgene plasmid #40940 | pCMV5-Flag-EPLIN alpha delta domain 7 | addgene partial sequence | sequence record 56144 | CMV-F 5'-CGCAAATGGGCGGTAGGCGTG-3'
TAGCAGAGCTCGTTTAGTGAACCGTCAGAATTGCCACCATGGACTACAAGGACGACGATGACAAGAATTC
TGCAGGATCCAAAATGGAAAATTGTCTAGGAGAATCCAGGCATGAAGTAGAAAAATCAGAAATCAGTGAA
AACACAGATGCTTCGGGCAAAATAGAGAAATATAATGTTCCGCTGAACAGGCTTAAGATGATGTTTGAGA
AAGGTGAACCAACTCAAACTAAGATTCTCCGGGCCCAAAGCCGAAGTGCAAGTGGAAGGAAGATCTCTGA
AAACAGCTATTCTCTAGATGACCTGGAAATAGGCCCAGGTCAGTTGTCATCTTCTACATTTGACTCGGAG
AAAAATGAGAGTAGACGAAATCTGGAACTTCCACGCCTCTCAGAAACCTCTATAAAGGATCGAATGGCCA
AGTACCAGGCAGCTGTGTCCAAACAAAGCAGCTCAACCAACTATACAAATGAGCTGAAAGCCAGTGGTGG
CGAAATCAAAATTCATAAAATGGAGCAAAAGGAGAATGTGCCCCCAGGTCCTGAGGTCTGCATCACCCAT
CAGGAAGGGGAAAAGATTTCTGCAAATGAGAATAGCCTGGCAGTCCGTTCCACCCCTGCCGAAGATGACT
CCCCAGGTGACTCCCAGGTTAAGAGTGAGGTTCAACAGCCTGTCCATCCCAAGCCACTAAGTCCAGATTC
CAGAGCCTCCAGTCTTTCTGAAAGTTCTCCTCCCAAAGCAATGAAGAAGTTTCAGGCACCTGCAAGAGAG
ACCTGCGTGGAATGTCAGAAGACAGTCTATCCAATGGAGCGTCTCTTGGCCAACCAGCAGGTGTTTCACA
TCAGCTGCTTCCGTTGCTCCTATTGCAACAACAAACTCAGTCTAGGAACATATGCATCTTTACATGGAAG
AATCTATTGTA
