>Addgene plasmid #40940 | pCMV5-Flag-EPLIN alpha delta domain 7 | addgene partial sequence | sequence record 56587 | hGH-PA-R 5'-CCAGCTTGGTTCCCAATAGA-3'
TCCACTTGCCCCTTGCTCCATACCACCCCCCTCCACCCCATAATATTATAGAAGGACACCTAGTCAGACA
AAATGATGCAACTTAATTTTATTAGGACAAGGCTGGTGGGCACTGGAGTGGCAACTTCCAGGGCCAGGAG
AGGCACTGGGGAGGGGTCACAGGGATGCCACCCAAGCTTTAATCGATGTCGACTCAAGTAGTGAATTCTT
CAGCAAAGGTGTTGTCTACAAAACTCGACCAATTCAGAGACTTGGGTTCTTGTGGAGATTGTTGTTTGAG
GAAGCTGTTATCATCTTCATCGGAGTCTGCACCATTTTCTACAAGATTCTCATTCTCCATCTCCAAACTA
TGACCTTCCTTACTTCTCTTCCCTGTCTCTCCTTTAGATTCTTTGTTTTGCCAGGTTGTTTTTCCCACAT
TCCCATTCTTCTTAGAAGCCTTGGCATTTTCCACTTGTTTCCTTTCTGCAACTCTTCCACCCACAGACTC
TTCACTCTGCTCTGACATGCTCCAGCCTTTCCTGATAGGTGGGGACACAGTTTTTGGGCTCTTGACAGAG
GTGCTTTGAAATGAAGCTGCTACAGTGAATGGGCGGCTTCTTTCCTTCAGTGAAGAAGATCGTCTTAGCT
TCTTCAGATCTAGATCGACATCCTCAGGAACTTCGGGCTTGCTGATTTCGTCTTCAGGAGGCCATTTGGG
CTTTGACATTTTGATCCCTTCCTCCAAGGCACTTCCTGAACTTCCAAGTTCAGTGGGGGGTGGCCAGGCG
ATCCTCAGCTTCTTGGTTTCAGCTGGCTTGTCTTCCTTCTCCTGCTGAGAGGAGGCCTTGGCTTCCATAC
TTGCAGCCAGGACACCCACCTTAGCAATAGGGGCATCTTCTACCCCTGGGCTGTGAGGGGTCTCCCTTGC
ATTTGCAAGCTGGGCTGGTCTCTCCAAAATCTCTTCGTTTTCATTTTTGCTTGCCCATAGATCCTTGTGT
GGTCTG
