[The description below was written by a language model from this plasmid's Addgene catalogue record.]
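Description:
pCMV5-Flag-EPLIN alpha delta domain 7 is a mammalian expression plasmid built on the pCMV5-Flag backbone. It is propagated in E. coli under ampicillin selection. The record gives no copy number, origin of replication or mammalian selection marker. It also does not list a promoter explicitly, although the backbone name indicates a cytomegalovirus (CMV) promoter, which typically drives strong constitutive transcription in transfected mammalian cells. No feature table is provided, so other regulatory elements cannot be confirmed.

The insert is a human cDNA of about 1.7 kb encoding a truncated form of the alpha isoform of EPLIN (epithelial protein lost in neoplasm, gene symbol LIMA1). Amino acids 562–600, a region the depositors call domain 7, have been deleted. The fragment was cloned between BamHI and SalI sites, both of which are retained, so the insert can be excised or transferred. This places it downstream of a Flag epitope supplied by the backbone, giving an N-terminally Flag-tagged protein that can be detected or immunoprecipitated with anti-Flag antibodies.

The name and the associated study suggest that this plasmid is one of a set of EPLIN deletion mutants used for structure–function mapping. That work examined how EPLIN's localization to the actin cytoskeleton relates to its ability to suppress anchorage-independent growth of transformed NIH3T3 cells. A construct like this would typically be transfected into cultured cells to compare the mutant's localization and growth-suppressing activity with those of full-length EPLIN alpha. The record does not state what specific function domain 7 has.
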