Addgene plasmid #40940: pCMV5-Flag-EPLIN alpha delta domain 7
Depositing lab: Elizabeth Luna & Scott Maul. Depositing organization: University of California, Los Angeles (UCLA). Publication: Inhibition of anchorage-independent growth of transformed NIH3T3 cells by epithelial protein lost in neoplasm (EPLIN) requires localization of EPLIN to actin cytoskeleton. Song Y, Maul RS, Gerbin CS, Chang DD. Mol Biol Cell. 2002 Apr;13(4):1408-16. 10.1091/mbc.01-08-0414 PubMed 11950948.
Backbone
  Vector backbone: pCMV5-Flag
  Vector type: Mammalian Expression
Growth in bacteria
  Bacterial resistance: Ampicillin, 100 μg/mL
  Growth temperature: 37°C
  Growth strain: JM109
  Copy number: Unknown
Gene/Insert
  Gene/Insert name: EPLIN alpha delta Domain 7
  Species: H. sapiens (human)
  Insert size (bp): 1686
  Mutation: deleted amino acids 562-600
  Entrez Gene: LIMA1 (a.k.a. EPLIN, LDLCQ8, SREBP3)
  Tag / fusion protein: Flag (N terminal on backbone)
  Cloning method: Restriction Enzyme; 5′ cloning site BamHI (not destroyed); 3′ cloning site SalI (not destroyed)
  Sequencing primers: 5′ unknown; 3′ unknown
Resource information
  A portion of this plasmid was derived from a plasmid made by: Raymond S. Maul
Terms and licenses: Academic/Nonprofit Terms; Industry Terms: Not Available to Industry
How to cite: pCMV5-Flag-EPLIN alpha delta domain 7 was a gift from Elizabeth Luna & Scott Maul (Addgene plasmid # 40940 ; http://n2t.net/addgene:40940 ; RRID:Addgene_40940)
